Addgene plasmid #21757: pDEST27-GST-ATXN1 FL(92Q)-S776D
Depositing lab: Huda Zoghbi. Depositing organization: Baylor College of Medicine. Publication: Opposing effects of polyglutamine expansion on native protein complexes contribute to SCA1. Lim J, Crespo-Barreto J, Jafar-Nejad P, Bowman AB, Richman R, Hill DE, Orr HT, Zoghbi HY. Nature. 2008 Apr 10. 452(7188):713-8. 10.1038/nature06731 PubMed 18337722.
Backbone
  Vector backbone: pDEST27
  Backbone manufacturer: Invitrogen
  Backbone size w/o insert (bp): 8123
  Vector type: Mammalian Expression
  Selectable markers: Neomycin (select with G418)
Growth in bacteria
  Bacterial resistance: Ampicillin, 100 μg/mL
  Growth temperature: 37°C
  Growth strain: DH5alpha
  Growth instructions: DH10B or similar
  Copy number: High Copy
Gene/Insert
  Gene/Insert name: Ataxin-1 (alt name: ATXN1)
  Species: H. sapiens (human)
  Insert size (bp): 2604
  Mutation: insert contains a stretch of 92 Q(Glutamines) and no stop codon; Serine 776 changed to Aspartic Acidthis is the mutant (expanded) version of Ataxin-1
  GenBank ID: NM_000332
  Entrez Gene: ATXN1 (a.k.a. ATX1, D6S504E, SCA1)
  Promoter: CMV
  Tag / fusion protein: GST (N terminal on backbone)
  Cloning method: Gateway Cloning
  Sequencing primers: 5′ pGEX 5'; 3′ M13 (-21) Forward or T7
Terms and licenses: Academic/Nonprofit Terms; Industry Terms: Not Available to Industry
How to cite: pDEST27-GST-ATXN1 FL(92Q)-S776D was a gift from Huda Zoghbi (Addgene plasmid # 21757 ; http://n2t.net/addgene:21757 ; RRID:Addgene_21757)
