[The description below was written by a language model from this plasmid's Addgene catalogue record.]
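Description:
pDEST27-GST-ATXN1 FL(92Q)-S776D is a mammalian expression plasmid built on the Invitrogen Gateway destination vector pDEST27, into which full-length human Ataxin-1 (ATXN1) was introduced by Gateway recombination. It is maintained in E. coli as a high-copy plasmid under ampicillin selection, and the backbone also carries a neomycin resistance marker that allows G418 selection of transfected mammalian cells. No feature table accompanies the record, so the origin of replication, polyadenylation signal and recombination site remnants are not itemised.

Expression is driven by the CMV promoter, and the backbone supplies a glutathione S-transferase (GST) tag fused to the N terminus of the insert, so the protein can be recovered from cell lysates on glutathione resin. The roughly 2.6 kb ATXN1 coding sequence is the pathogenic, expanded form, carrying a tract of 92 glutamines, the type of polyglutamine expansion associated with spinocerebellar ataxia type 1 (SCA1). It also carries a serine-to-aspartate substitution at residue 776. Replacing a serine with an acidic residue is commonly done to mimic constitutive phosphorylation, although the record does not state that rationale explicitly. The insert has no stop codon of its own, so translation is expected to read on into vector sequence before terminating, adding a short unspecified C-terminal extension.

The associated publication examines how polyglutamine expansion alters Ataxin-1's native protein complexes in SCA1. This fits use of the construct for GST pull-down and interaction studies in mammalian cells, presumably comparing this mutant with other Ataxin-1 variants.
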