>Addgene plasmid #21757 | pDEST27-GST-ATXN1 FL(92Q)-S776D | addgene partial sequence | sequence record 82572 | pGEX-5 5'-GGGCTGGCAAGCCACGTTTGGTG-3'
AATCGGATCTGGTTCCGCGTTCTAGATCAACAAGTTTGTACAAAAAAGTTGGCATGAAATCCAACCAAGA
GCGGAGCAACGAATGCCTGCCTCCCAAGAAGCGCGAGATCCCCGCCACCAGCCGGTCCTCCGAGGAGAAG
GCCCCTACCCTGCCCAGCGACAACCACCGGGTGGAGGGCACAGCATGGCTCCCGGGCAACCCTGGTGGCC
GGGGCCACGGGGGCGGGAGGCATGGGCCGGCAGGGACCTCGGTGGAGCTTGGTTTACAACAGGGAATAGG
TTTACACAAAGCATTGTCCACAGGGCTGGACTACTCCCCGCCCAGCGCTCCCAGGTCTGTCCCCGTGGCC
ACCACGCTGCCTGCCGCGTACGCCACCCCGCAGCCAGGGACCCCGGTGTCCCCCGTACAGTACGCTCACC
TGCCGCACACCTTCCAGTTCATTGGGTCCTCCCAATACAGTGGAACCTATGCCAGCTTCATCCCATCACA
GCTGATCCCCCCAACCGCCAACCCCGTCACCAGTGCAGTGGCCTCGGCCGCAGGGGCCACCACTCCATCC
CAGCGCTCCCAGCTGGAGGCCTATTCCACTCTGCTGGCCAACATGGGCAGTCTGAGCCAGACGCCGGGAC
ACAAGGCTGAGCAGCAGCAGCAGCAGCAGCAGCAGCAGCAGCAGCAGCAGCAGCAGCAGCAGCAGCAGCA
GCAGCAGCAGCAGCAGCAGCAGCAGCAGCAGCAGCAGCAGCAGCAGCAGCAGCAGCAGCAGCAGCAGCAG
CAGCAGCAGCAGCAGCAGCAGCAGCAGCAGCAGCAGCAGCAGCAGCAGCAGCAGCAGCAGCAGCAGCAGC
AGCAGCAGCAGCAGCAGCAGCAGCAGCAGCAGCAGCAGCAGCAGCAGCAGCAGCAGCAGCAGCAGCAGCA
GCAGCAGCACCTCAGCA
