>Addgene plasmid #21757 | pDEST27-GST-ATXN1 FL(92Q)-S776D | addgene partial sequence | sequence record 82890 | M13pUC-Fwd 5'-CCCAGTCACGACGTTGTAAAACG-3'
CGACTCACTATAGGGAGAGAGCTATGACGTCGCATGCACGCGATCAACCACTTTGTACAAGAAAGTTGGC
TTGCCTACATTAGACCGGCCTTCAATGCAAATCTTAACCTCCTGAGGAATTAGAGAAGGCTTAGGAAGAG
TCAAAGGTGGTTCGTCTTCTGACTTCTCCAGTTTGCGGCTCTCTGGCGCGTCCCACCTCCTCTTCCTCGT
TGCCGCGGGCTTGCTGGGTTCTATTTTGGTGAGGAAGGGCGCTGCAGGCAATCCCATTTTCTCTGGAAAC
TTCAGTTCGCCATTCTCAGAGAGCATCTGGGCACTCCCCTGGTTGATTCCGTTTTCCTGCTCGGCATACC
TGTGTCTGCTGCCCGCCAGGCCGTCGGCCTTTGAGTGCTTCAGCAGGACGCTGGCGGGATCCACGGGCTG
GCCCTTTTTAACAGAGCCGTTCTTCAGGTTCTTGAGGGTAAGCGAGATGCAGACATCCCCAACTGAGAGT
TTGGAACACGGCAAATCAAAGAGCTGGCTGGTTCTCTCCGGACAGCAGGATGACCAGCCCTGTCCAAACA
CAAAAAAAGGATACTCTACCAAAACTTCAACGCTGACCTGGGCTCGGTGCTCCCCGACGGCGAACTGTAT
CACGGCCACGCCCGGGCTATGGCTGTCTTCAATCCTCTCTACGGTGCTGGAGTCGATCTTCAGGTCGTTG
CTTATCTCTGCACTCTGGATGAAATCTTCTGTTTTTAAGTCTTCCACCTTCTTTAGCTCCCCGTTGGCCA
ACTGGATGATGGAGCCTTTCATGAAGTAGGGAGGCAGCGTAGGGGGAGCCGCCGCCGGGGAGGCCACGGA
CTGCACCACAGGCAGGTGGATCTGGGCCTGCACCATGGCTGGGTAGGCGGCCTGGGTGACCAGGGCCTCA
GGGTTGAAGTTCTCGCTCTTGGG
